>Addgene plasmid #223703 | pNMTMA_MBP_Z_Cav1_H6_Periplasmic_mScarlet | addgene full sequence | sequence record 444799 | Addgene NGS Result
TGAAGACGAAAGGGCCTCGTGATACGCCTATTTTTATAGGTTAATGTCATGATAATAATGGTTTCTTAGA
CGTCAGGTGGCACTTTTCGGGGAAATGTGCGCGGAACCCCTATTTGTTTATTTTTCTAAATACATTCAAA
TATGTATCCGCTCATGAGACAATAACCCTGATAAATGCTTCAATAATATTGAAAAAGGAAGAGCATGCGT
ATTCAACATTTCCGTGTCGCCCTTATTCCCTTTTTTGCGGCATTTTGCCTTCCTGTTTTTGCTCACCCAG
AAACGCTGGTGAAAGTAAAAGATGCTGAAGATCAGTTGGGTGCACGAGTGGGTTACATCGAACTGGATCT
CAACAGCGGTAAGATCCTTGAGAGTTTTCGCCCCGAAGAACGTTTTCCAATGATGAGCACTTTTAAAGTT
CTGCTATGTGGCGCGGTATTATCCCGTGTTGACGCCGGGCAAGAGCAACTCGGTCGCCGCATACACTATT
CTCAGAATGACTTGGTTGAGTACTCACCAGTCACAGAAAAGCATCTTACGGATGGCATGACAGTAAGAGA
ATTATGCAGTGCTGCCATAACCATGAGTGATAACACTGCGGCCAACTTACTTCTGACAACGATCGGAGGA
CCGAAGGAGCTAACCGCTTTTTTGCACAACATGGGGGATCATGTAACTCGCCTTGATCGTTGGGAACCGG
AGCTGAATGAAGCCATACCAAACGACGAGCGTGACACCACGATGCCTGCAGCAATGGCAACAACGTTGCG
CAAACTATTAACTGGCGAACTACTTACTCTAGCTTCCCGGCAACAATTAATAGACTGGATGGAGGCGGAT
AAAGTTGCAGGACCACTTCTGCGCTCGGCCCTTCCGGCTGGCTGGTTTATTGCTGATAAATCTGGAGCCG
GTGAGCGTGGGTCTCGCGGTATCATTGCAGCACTGGGGCCAGATGGTAAGCCCTCCCGTATCGTAGTTAT
CTACACGACGGGGAGTCAGGCAACTATGGATGAACGAAATAGACAGATCGCTGAGATAGGTGCCTCACTG
ATTAAGCATTGGTAAATCGATGACCAAGTTTACTCATATATACTTTAGATTGATTTAAAACTTCATTTTT
AATTTAAAAGGATCTAGGTGAAGATCCTTTTTGATAATCTCATGACCAAAATCCCTTAACGTGAGTTTTC
GTTCCACTGAGCGTCAGACCCCGTAGAAAAGATCAAAGGATCTTCTTGAGATCCTTTTTTTCTGCGCGTA
ATCTGCTGCTTGCAAACAAAAAAACCACCGCTACCAGCGGTGGTTTGTTTGCCGGATCAAGAGCTACCAA
CTCTTTTTCCGAAGGTAACTGGCTTCAGCAGAGCGCAGATACCAAATACTGTCCTTCTAGTGTAGCCGTA
GTTAGGCCACCACTTCAAGAACTCTGTAGCACCGCCTACATACCTCGCTCTGCTAATCCTGTTACCAGTG
GCTGCTGCCAGTGGCGATAAGTCGTGTCTTACCGGGTTGGACTCAAGACGATAGTTACCGGATAAGGCGC
AGCGGTCGGGCTGAACGGGGGGTTCGTGCACACAGCCCAGCTTGGAGCGAACGACCTACACCGAACTGAG
ATACCTACAGCGTGAGCTATGAGAAAGCGCCACGCTTCCCGAAGGGAGAAAGGCGGACAGGTATCCGGTA
AGCGGCAGGGTCGGAACAGGAGAGCGCACGAGGGAGCTTCCAGGGGGAAACGCCTGGTATCTTTATAGTC
CTGTCGGGTTTCGCCACCTCTGACTTGAGCGTCGATTTTTGTGATGCTCGTCAGGGGGGCGGAGCCTATG
GAAAAACGCCAGCAACGCGGCCTTTTTACGGTTCCTGGCCTTTTGCTGGCCTTTTGCTCACATGTTCTTT
CCTGCGTTATCCCCTGATTCTGTGGATAACCGTATTACCGCCTTTGAGTGAGCTGATACCGCTCGCCGCA
GCCGAACGACCGAGCGCAGCGAGTCAGTGAGCGAGGAAGCGGAAGAGCGCCTGATGCGGTATTTTCTCCT
TACGCATCTGTGCGGTATTTCACACCGCAATGGTGCACTCTCAGTACAATCTGCTCTGATGCCGCATAGT
TAAGCCAGTATACACTCCGCTATCGCTACGTGACTGGGTCATGGCTGCGCCCCGACACCCGCCAACACCC
GCTGACGCGCCCTGACGGGCTTGTCTGCTCCCGGCATCCGCTTACAGACAAGCTGTGACCGTCTCCGGGA
GCTGCATGTGTCAGAGGTTTTCACCGTCATCACCGAAACGCGCGAGGCAGGATCTCGATCCCGCGAAATT
AATACGACTCACTATAGGGAGACCACAACGGTTTCCCTCTAGTGCCGGCTCCGGAGAGCTGCAATTGCAA
TTCGCTAGCTCTTGAAATAATTTTGTTTAACTTTAAGAAGGAGATATAAATATGAAAATCGAAGAAGGTA
AACTGGTAATCTGGATTAACGGCGATAAAGGCTATAACGGTCTCGCTGAAGTCGGTAAGAAATTCGAGAA
AGATACCGGAATTAAAGTCACCGTTGAGCATCCAGATAAACTGGAAGAGAAATTCCCACAGGTTGCGGCA
ACTGGCGATGGCCCTGACATTATCTTCTGGGCACACGACCGCTTTGGTGGCTACGCTCAATCTGGCCTGT
TGGCTGAAATCACCCCGGACAAAGCGTTCCAGGACAAGCTGTATCCGTTTACCTGGGATGCCGTACGTTA
CAACGGCAAGCTGATTGCTTACCCGATCGCTGTTGAAGCGTTATCGCTGATTTATAACAAAGATCTGCTG
CCGAACCCGCCAAAAACCTGGGAAGAGATCCCGGCGCTGGATAAAGAACTGAAAGCGAAAGGTAAGAGCG
CGCTGATGTTCAACCTGCAAGAACCGTACTTCACCTGGCCGCTGATTGCTGCTGACGGGGGTTATGCGTT
CAAGTATGAAAACGGCAAGTACGACATTAAAGACGTGGGCGTGGATAACGCTGGCGCGAAAGCGGGTCTG
ACCTTCCTGGTTGACCTGATTAAAAACAAACACATGAATGCAGACACCGATTACTCCATCGCAGAAGCTG
CCTTTAATAAAGGCGAAACAGCGATGACCATCAACGGCCCGTGGGCATGGTCCAACATCGACACCAGCAA
AGTGAATTATGGTGTAACGGTACTGCCGACCTTCAAGGGTCAACCATCCAAACCGTTCGTTGGCGTGCTG
AGCGCAGGTATTAACGCCGCCAGTCCGAACAAAGAGCTGGCAAAAGAGTTCCTCGAAAACTATCTGCTGA
CTGATGAAGGTCTGGAAGCGGTTAATAAAGACAAACCGCTGGGTGCCGTAGCGCTGAAGTCTTACGAGGA
AGAGTTGGCGAAAGATCCACGTATTGCCGCCACTATGGAAAACGCCCAGAAAGGTGAAATCATGCCGAAC
ATCCCGCAGATGTCCGCTTTCTGGTATGCCGTGCGTACTGCGGTGATCAACGCCGCCAGCGGTCGTCTGA
CTGTCGATGAAGCCCTGAAAGACGCGCAGACTGCAAGCTCTTCTGGTTCCGAAAACCTGTATTTCCAGGG
CTCCCATATGTCTTCTGGTTCCGAAAACCTGTATTTCCAGGGCTCCCATCCCATGGCTGTAGACAACAAA
TTCAACAAAGAACAACAAAACGCGTTCTATGAGATCTTACATTTACCTAACTTAAACGAAGAACAACGAA
ACGCCTTCATCCAAAGTTTAAAAGATGACCCAAGCCAAAGCGCTAACCTTTTAGCAGAAGCTAAAAAGCT
AAATGATGCTCAGGCGCCGAAAGGATCCATGTCTGGGGGCAAATACGTAGACTCGGAGGGACATCTCTAC
ACGGTACCCATCCGGGAACAGGGCAACATCTACAAGCCCAACAACAAGGCCATGGCAGACGAGCTGAGCG
AGAAGCAAGTGTACGACGCGCACACCAAGGAGATCGACCTGGTTAACCGCGACCCTAAACACCTCAACGA
TGACGTGGTCAAGATTGACTTTGAAGATGTGATTGCAGAACCAGAAGGGACACACAGTTTTGACGGCATT
TGGAAGGCCAGCTTCACCACCTTCACTGTGACGAAATACTGGTTTTACCGCTTGCTGTCTGCCCTCTTTG
GCATCCCGATGGCACTCATCTGGGGCATTTACTTCGCCATTCTCTCTTTCCTGCACATCTGGGCAGTTGT
ACCATGCATTAAGAGCTTCCTGATTGAGATTCAGTGCATCAGCCGTGTCTATTCCATCTACGTCCACACC
GTCTGTGACCCACTCTTTGAAGCTGTTGGGAAAATATTCAGCAATGTCCGCATCAACATGCAGAAAGAAA
CAATCGAAGGTCGTCATCATCATCATCATCATTAAGAATTCGCCGCTCTTTAACAATTTATCAGATCCAA
TAGGAGGAACAATATGAAAAAAACCGCGATTGCGATTGCGGTGGCGCTGGCGGGCTTTGCGACCGTGGCG
CAGGCGATGGCGGAAGTGATGGTATCTAAAGGAGAGGCTGTCATCAAAGAGTTTATGAGATTTAAAGTCC
ACATGGAGGGAAGCATGAACGGTCATGAGTTTGAAATAGAAGGAGAAGGTGAGGGTCGACCTTACGAAGG
TACCCAGACCGCGAAGTTGAAAGTTACCAAAGGGGGCCCCTTGCCGTTCAGTTGGGACATCCTGTCCCCT
CAATTTATGTACGGAAGCAGGGCTTTTACGAAACATCCGGCTGACATTCCCGATTACTATAAGCAAAGTT
TCCCCGAGGGCTTTAAGTGGGAGCGCGTAATGAATTTTGAGGATGGCGGTGCTGTTACAGTCACACAGGA
TACATCCCTCGAAGACGGAACGTTGATCTACAAAGTTAAACTTCGCGGGACTAACTTCCCGCCCGATGGC
CCTGTGATGCAAAAGAAGACTATGGGATGGGAGGCCAGCACGGAAAGACTCTACCCTGAAGATGGCGTAC
TTAAAGGTGATATAAAAATGGCTCTGCGCCTGAAGGATGGAGGTCGTTACCTCGCCGATTTCAAGACCAC
CTACAAAGCCAAAAAACCCGTGCAGATGCCTGGCGCATATAATGTAGATAGGAAGCTGGACATCACTAGC
CATAATGAAGATTACACCGTTGTAGAGCAATACGAACGATCAGAGGGCCGTCACTCAACCGGCGGTATGG
ATGAACTCTATAAGTAATAGCCGTCGACAAGCTTGCGGCCGCACTCGAGTCTAGATTGGTACCACGCGTG
CGCGCTGATCCGGCTGCTAACAAAGCCCGAAAGGAAGCTGAGTTGGCTGCTGCCACCGCTGAGCAATAAC
TAGCATAACCCCTTGGGGCCTCTAAACGGGTCTTGAGGGGTTTTTTGCTGAAAGGAGGAACTATAGCCGG
ATAATTCT
Features (pLannotate 1.2.2; 18 found; start..end, strand, type, name):
    100..202     +  promoter       AmpR promoter: bla
    209..1065    +  CDS            AmpR (fragment): β-lactamase; bla; confers resistance to ampicillin, carbenicillin, and related antibiotics
   1236..1824    +  rep_origin     ori: high-copy-number ColE1/pMB1/pBR322/pUC origin of replication
   2010..2149    -  misc_feature   bom: basis of mobility region from pBR322
   2251..2290    -  CDS            rop (fragment): Rop protein, which maintains plasmids at low copy number; rop
   2310..2328    +  promoter       T7 promoter: promoter for bacteriophage T7 RNA polymerase
   2402..2424    +  RBS            RBS: efficient ribosome binding site from bacteriophage T7 gene 10 (Olins and Rangwala, 1989)
   2432..3532    +  CDS            MBP: maltose binding protein from E. coli; malE (mutated); This version of the gene does not encode a signal sequence, so MBP will remain in the cytosol.
   3551..3571    +  CDS            TEV site: tobacco etch virus (TEV) protease recognition and cleavage site
   3593..3613    +  CDS            TEV site: tobacco etch virus (TEV) protease recognition and cleavage site
   3632..3802    +  CDS            ProtA: IgG-binding unit of Staphylococcus aureus protein A
   3809..4339    +  CDS            CAV1: CAV1_CHLAE - Experimental evidence at protein level: Swiss-Prot protein existence level 1. May act as a scaffolding protein within caveolar membranes. Forms a stable heterooligomeric complex with CAV2 that targets to lipid rafts and drives caveolae formation. Mediates the recruitment of CAVIN proteins (CAVIN1/2/3/4) to the caveolae (By similarity). Interacts directly with G-protein alpha subunits and can functionally regulate their activity (By similarity). Involved in the costimulatory signal essential for T-cell receptor (TCR)-mediated T-cell activation. Its binding to DPP4 induces T-cell pr
   4355..4372    +  CDS            capTEV™ (fragment): composite tag for in vivo biotinylation, TEV protease cleavage, and 6xHis tagging
   4385..4405    +  misc_feature   rrnG antiterminator (fragment): antiterminator from the E. coli rrnG leader region (Berg et al., 1989)
   4424..4486    +  CDS            ompA (fragment): OMPA_ECOLI - Also known as con From Escherichia coli (strain K12).
   4499..5194    +  CDS            mScarlet: mScarlet is a basic (constitutively fluorescent) red fluorescent protein published in 2016, derived from synthetic construct. It has moderate acid sensitivity.
   5263..5312    +  CDS            SET1 (fragment): solubility-enhancement tag derived from T7 phage gene 10B
   5320..5367    +  terminator     T7 terminator: transcription terminator for bacteriophage T7 RNA polymerase
