[The description below was written by a language model from this plasmid's Addgene catalogue record and pLannotate feature annotations shown in this document.]
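Description:
pNMTMA_MBP_Z_Cav1_H6_Periplasmic_mScarlet is a 5.4 kb bacterial expression plasmid built on the pNMTMA backbone. It is designed to make caveolin-based vesicles ("caveospheres") in E. coli that carry the red fluorescent protein mScarlet as internal cargo. It is propagated through a ColE1/pMB1-type origin and selected with ampicillin via the bla gene and its own promoter. The backbone also retains the pBR322 bom region and a short remnant of rop. The record lists copy number as unknown.

The payload lies between a T7 promoter and a T7 terminator, so expression needs a host that supplies T7 RNA polymerase. A phage T7 gene 10 ribosome binding site starts the first open reading frame. This encodes maltose binding protein without its signal sequence (so it stays cytosolic), two TEV protease cleavage sites, an IgG-binding unit of Staphylococcus aureus protein A (the "Z" domain of the name), caveolin-1, and a short C-terminal His tag (the "H6", annotated as a capTEV fragment).

Downstream, after a short intervening stretch annotated as an rrnG antiterminator fragment, sits an ompA fragment placed directly before mScarlet. The position and the construct name suggest that this fragment is the OmpA signal peptide, which would export mScarlet to the periplasm. The layout suggests a second cistron on the same T7 transcript, although no separate ribosome binding site is annotated for it.

Caveolin-1 expressed in bacteria drives inward budding of the inner membrane. Vesicles formed this way would enclose periplasmic contents, which fits the stated purpose of periplasmic encapsulation of mScarlet. The MBP, Z domain and His tag would remain available on the fusion protein for purification or antibody binding. The associated work concerns a modular encapsulation system for delivering proteins, nucleic acids and small molecules.
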