Addgene plasmid #223703: pNMTMA_MBP_Z_Cav1_H6_Periplasmic_mScarlet
Purpose: To produce caveospheres with periplasmically encapsulated mScarlet
Depositing lab: Rob Parton. Depositing organization: University of Queensland, Institute for Molecular Bioscience. Publication: A Modular Encapsulation System for Precision Delivery of Proteins, Nucleic Acids, and Small Molecules. Luong TD, Martel N, Rae J, Lo HP, Lim YW, Wu Y, McMahon KA, Sun H, Fletcher NL, Thurecht KJ, Johnston APR, Ariotti N, Hall TE, Parton RG. ACS Nano. 2025 Dec 23;19(50):42079-42096. doi: 10.1021/acsnano.5c11452. Epub 2025 Dec 12. PubMed 41383130.
Backbone
  Vector backbone: pNMTMA
  Vector type: Bacterial Expression
Growth in bacteria
  Bacterial resistance: Ampicillin, 100 μg/mL
  Growth temperature: 37°C
  Growth strain: DH5alpha
  Copy number: Unknown
Gene/Insert
  Gene/Insert name: MBP_Z_Cav1_H6_Periplasmic_mScarlet
  Species: Synthetic
Terms and licenses: Academic/Nonprofit Terms; Industry Terms: Not Available to Industry
Depositor comments: Please visit https://doi.org/10.1101/2024.08.22.607124 for bioRxiv preprint.
How to cite: pNMTMA_MBP_Z_Cav1_H6_Periplasmic_mScarlet was a gift from Rob Parton (Addgene plasmid # 223703 ; http://n2t.net/addgene:223703 ; RRID:Addgene_223703)
